>Addgene plasmid #173600 | Lenti-sgLats1#2/Cre | addgene full sequence | sequence record 363636 | Addgene NGS Result
AGCGGATACATATTTGAATGTATTTAGAAAAATAAACAAATAGGGGTTCCGCGCACATTTCCCCGAAAAG
TGCCACCTGACGTCGACGGATCGGGAGATCTCCCGATCCCCTATGGTGCACTCTCAGTACAATCTGCTCT
GATGCCGCATAGTTAAGCCAGTATCTGCTCCCTGCTTGTGTGTTGGAGGTCGCTGAGTAGTGCGCGAGCA
AAATTTAAGCTACAACAAGGCAAGGCTTGACCGACAATTGCATGAAGAATCTGCTTAGGGTTAGGCGTTT
TGCGCTGCTTCGCGATGTACGGGCCAGATATACGCGTTGACATTGATTATTGACTAGTTATTAATAGTAA
TCAATTACGGGGTCATTAGTTCATAGCCCATATATGGAGTTCCGCGTTACATAACTTACGGTAAATGGCC
CGCCTGGCTGACCGCCCAACGACCCCCGCCCATTGACGTCAATAATGACGTATGTTCCCATAGTAACGCC
AATAGGGACTTTCCATTGACGTCAATGGGTGGAGTATTTACGGTAAACTGCCCACTTGGCAGTACATCAA
GTGTATCATATGCCAAGTACGCCCCCTATTGACGTCAATGACGGTAAATGGCCCGCCTGGCATTATGCCC
AGTACATGACCTTATGGGACTTTCCTACTTGGCAGTACATCTACGTATTAGTCATCGCTATTACCATGGT
GATGCGGTTTTGGCAGTACATCAATGGGCGTGGATAGCGGTTTGACTCACGGGGATTTCCAAGTCTCCAC
CCCATTGACGTCAATGGGAGTTTGTTTTGGCACCAAAATCAACGGGACTTTCCAAAATGTCGTAACAACT
CCGCCCCATTGACGCAAATGGGCGGTAGGCGTGTACGGTGGGAGGTCTATATAAGCAGCGCGTTTTGCCT
GTACTGGGTCTCTCTGGTTAGACCAGATCTGAGCCTGGGAGCTCTCTGGCTAACTAGGGAACCCACTGCT
TAAGCCTCAATAAAGCTTGCCTTGAGTGCTTCAAGTAGTGTGTGCCCGTCTGTTGTGTGACTCTGGTAAC
TAGAGATCCCTCAGACCCTTTTAGTCAGTGTGGAAAATCTCTAGCAGTGGCGCCCGAACAGGGACTTGAA
AGCGAAAGGGAAACCAGAGGAGCTCTCTCGACGCAGGACTCGGCTTGCTGAAGCGCGCACGGCAAGAGGC
GAGGGGCGGCGACTGGTGAGTACGCCAAAAATTTTGACTAGCGGAGGCTAGAAGGAGAGAGATGGGTGCG
AGAGCGTCAGTATTAAGCGGGGGAGAATTAGATCGCGATGGGAAAAAATTCGGTTAAGGCCAGGGGGAAA
GAAAAAATATAAATTAAAACATATAGTATGGGCAAGCAGGGAGCTAGAACGATTCGCAGTTAATCCTGGC
CTGTTAGAAACATCAGAAGGCTGTAGACAAATACTGGGACAGCTACAACCATCCCTTCAGACAGGATCAG
AAGAACTTAGATCATTATATAATACAGTAGCAACCCTCTATTGTGTGCATCAAAGGATAGAGATAAAAGA
CACCAAGGAAGCTTTAGACAAGATAGAGGAAGAGCAAAACAAAAGTAAGACCACCGCACAGCAAGCGGCC
GGCCGCTGATCTTCAGACCTGGAGGAGGAGATATGAGGGACAATTGGAGAAGTGAATTATATAAATATAA
AGTAGTAAAAATTGAACCATTAGGAGTAGCACCCACCAAGGCAAAGAGAAGAGTGGTGCAGAGAGAAAAA
AGAGCAGTGGGAATAGGAGCTTTGTTCCTTGGGTTCTTGGGAGCAGCAGGAAGCACTATGGGCGCAGCGT
CAATGACGCTGACGGTACAGGCCAGACAATTATTGTCTGGTATAGTGCAGCAGCAGAACAATTTGCTGAG
GGCTATTGAGGCGCAACAGCATCTGTTGCAACTCACAGTCTGGGGCATCAAGCAGCTCCAGGCAAGAATC
CTGGCTGTGGAAAGATACCTAAAGGATCAACAGCTCCTGGGGATTTGGGGTTGCTCTGGAAAACTCATTT
GCACCACTGCTGTGCCTTGGAATGCTAGTTGGAGTAATAAATCTCTGGAACAGATTTGGAATCACACGAC
CTGGATGGAGTGGGACAGAGAAATTAACAATTACACAAGCTTAATACACTCCTTAATTGAAGAATCGCAA
AACCAGCAAGAAAAGAATGAACAAGAATTATTGGAATTAGATAAATGGGCAAGTTTGTGGAATTGGTTTA
ACATAACAAATTGGCTGTGGTATATAAAATTATTCATAATGATAGTAGGAGGCTTGGTAGGTTTAAGAAT
AGTTTTTGCTGTACTTTCTATAGTGAATAGAGTTAGGCAGGGATATTCACCATTATCGTTTCAGACCCAC
CTCCCAACCCCGAGGGGACCCGACAGGCCCGAAGGAATAGAAGAAGAAGGTGGAGAGAGAGACAGAGACA
GATCCATTCGATTAGTGAACGGATCGGCACTGCGTGCGCCAATTCTGCAGACAAATGGCAGTATTCATCC
ACAATTTTAAAAGAAAAGGGGGGATTGGGGGGTACAGTGCAGGGGAAAGAATAGTAGACATAATAGCAAC
AGACATACAAACTAAAGAATTACAAAAACAAATTACAAAAATTCAAAATTTTCGGGTTTATTACAGGGAC
AGCAGAGATCCAGTTTGGTTAGTACCGGGCCCGCTCTAGCCCTGCAGGAACTGTTTAAACTGTGAGGGCC
TATTTCCCATGATTCCTTCATATTTGCATATACGATACAAGGCTGTTAGAGAGATAATTGGAATTAATTT
GACTGTAAACACAAAGATATTAGTACAAAATACGTGACGTAGAAAGTAATAATTTCTTGGGTAGTTTGCA
GTTTTAAAATTATGTTTTAAAATGGACTATCATATGCTTACCGTAACTTGAAAGTATTTCGATTTCTTGG
CTTTATATATCTTGTGGAAAGGACCAAACACCGCAGACATCTGCTCTCGACGGTTTTAGAGCTAGAAATA
GCAAGTTAAAATAAGGCTAGTCCGTTATCAACTTGAAAAAGTGGCACCGAGTCGGTGCTTTTTTGTTTGG
CGCGCCTATGGCTTAATTAACATGGCGGCCGCATTCTACCGGGTAGGGGAGGCGCTTTTCCCAAGGCAGT
CTGGAGCATGCGCTTTAGCAGCCCCGCTGGGCACTTGGCGCTACACAAGTGGCCTCTGGCCTCGCACACA
TTCCACATCCACCGGTAGGCGCCAACCGGCTCCGTTCTTTGGTGGCCCCTTCGCGCCACCTTCTACTCCT
CCCCTAGTCAGGAAGTTCCCCCCCGCCCCGCAGCTCGCGTCGTGCAGGACGTGACAAATGGAAGTAGCAC
GTCTCACTAGTCTCGTGCAGATGGACAGCACCGCTGAGCAATGGAAGCGGGTAGGCCTTTGGGGCAGCGG
CCAATAGCAGCTTTGCTCCTTCGCTTTCTGGGCTCAGAGGCTGGGAAGGGGTGGGTCCGGGGGCGGGCTC
AGGGGCGGGCTCAGGGGCGGGGCGGGCGCCCGAAGGTCCTCCGGAGGCCCGGCATTCTGCACGCTTCAAA
AGCGCACGTCTGCCGCGCTGTTCTCCTCTTCCTCATCTCCGGGACCCGGGATGCCCAAGAAGAAGAGGAA
GGTGTCCAATTTACTGACCGTACACCAAAATTTGCCTGCATTACCGGTCGATGCAACGAGTGATGAGGTT
CGCAAGAACCTGATGGACATGTTCAGGGATCGCCAGGCGTTTTCTGAGCATACCTGGAAAATGCTTCTGT
CCGTTTGCCGGTCGTGGGCGGCATGGTGCAAGTTGAATAACCGGAAATGGTTTCCCGCAGAACCTGAAGA
TGTTCGCGATTATCTTCTATATCTTCAGGCGCGCGGTCTGGCAGTAAAAACTATCCAGCAACATTTGGGC
CAGCTAAACATGCTTCATCGTCGGTCCGGGCTGCCACGACCAAGTGACAGCAATGCTGTTTCACTGGTTA
TGCGGCGGATCCGAAAAGAAAACGTTGATGCCGGTGAACGTGCAAAACAGGCTCTAGCGTTCGAACGCAC
TGATTTCGACCAGGTTCGTTCACTCATGGAAAATAGCGATCGCTGCCAGGATATACGTAATCTGGCATTT
CTGGGGATTGCTTATAACACCCTGTTACGTATAGCCGAAATTGCCAGGATCAGGGTTAAAGATATCTCAC
GTACTGACGGTGGGAGAATGTTAATCCATATTGGCAGAACGAAAACGCTGGTTAGCACCGCAGGTGTAGA
GAAGGCACTTAGCCTGGGGGTAACTAAACTGGTCGAGCGATGGATTTCCGTCTCTGGTGTAGCTGATGAT
CCGAATAACTACCTGTTTTGCCGGGTCAGAAAAAATGGTGTTGCCGCGCCATCTGCCACCAGCCAGCTAT
CAACTCGCGCCCTGGAAGGGATTTTTGAAGCAACTCATCGATTGATTTACGGCGCTAAGGATGACTCTGG
TCAGAGATACCTGGCCTGGTCTGGACACAGTGCCCGTGTCGGAGCCGCGCGAGATATGGCCCGCGCTGGA
GTTTCAATACCGGAGATCATGCAAGCTGGTGGCTGGACCAATGTAAATATTGTCATGAACTATATCCGTA
ACCTGGATAGTGAAACAGGGGCAATGGTGCGCCTGCTGGAAGATGGCGATTAGCCATGTTTAAGGGTTCC
GGTTCCACTAGGTACAATTCGATATCAAGCTTATCGATAATCAACCTCTGGATTACAAAATTTGTGAAAG
ATTGACTGGTATTCTTAACTATGTTGCTCCTTTTACGCTATGTGGATACGCTGCTTTAATGCCTTTGTAT
CATGCTATTGCTTCCCGTATGGCTTTCATTTTCTCCTCCTTGTATAAATCCTGGTTGCTGTCTCTTTATG
AGGAGTTGTGGCCCGTTGTCAGGCAACGTGGCGTGGTGTGCACTGTGTTTGCTGACGCAACCCCCACTGG
TTGGGGCATTGCCACCACCTGTCAGCTCCTTTCCGGGACTTTCGCTTTCCCCCTCCCTATTGCCACGGCG
GAACTCATCGCCGCCTGCCTTGCCCGCTGCTGGACAGGGGCTCGGCTGTTGGGCACTGACAATTCCGTGG
TGTTGTCGGGGAAATCATCGTCCTTTCCTTGGCTGCTCGCCTGTGTTGCCACCTGGATTCTGCGCGGGAC
GTCCTTCTGCTACGTCCCTTCGGCCCTCAATCCAGCGGACCTTCCTTCCCGCGGCCTGCTGCCGGCTCTG
CGGCCTCTTCCGCGTCTTCGCCTTCGCCCTCAGACGAGTCGGATCTCCCTTTGGGCCGCCTCCCCGCATC
GATACCGTCGACCTCGATCGAGACCTAGAAAAACATGGAGCAATCACAAGTAGCAATACAGCAGCTACCA
ATGCTGATTGTGCCTGGCTAGAAGCACAAGAGGAGGAGGAGGTGGGTTTTCCAGTCACACCTCAGGTACC
TTTAAGACCAATGACTTACAAGGCAGCTGTAGATCTTAGCCACTTTTTAAAAGAAAAGGGGGGACTGGAA
GGGCTAATTCACTCCCAACGAAGACAAGATATCCTTGATCTGTGGATCTACCACACACAAGGCTACTTCC
CTGATTGGCAGAACTACACACCAGGGCCAGGGATCAGATATCCACTGACCTTTGGATGGTGCTACAAGCT
AGTACCAGTTGAGCAAGAGAAGGTAGAAGAAGCCAATGAAGGAGAGAACACCCGCTTGTTACACCCTGTG
AGCCTGCATGGGATGGATGACCCGGAGAGAGAAGTATTAGAGTGGAGGTTTGACAGCCGCCTAGCATTTC
ATCACATGGCCCGAGAGCTGCATCCGGACTGTACTGGGTCTCTCTGGTTAGACCAGATCTGAGCCTGGGA
GCTCTCTGGCTAACTAGGGAACCCACTGCTTAAGCCTCAATAAAGCTTGCCTTGAGTGCTTCAAGTAGTG
TGTGCCCGTCTGTTGTGTGACTCTGGTAACTAGAGATCCCTCAGACCCTTTTAGTCAGTGTGGAAAATCT
CTAGCAGCATGTGAGCAAAAGGCCAGCAAAAGGCCAGGAACCGTAAAAAGGCCGCGTTGCTGGCGTTTTT
CCATAGGCTCCGCCCCCCTGACGAGCATCACAAAAATCGACGCTCAAGTCAGAGGTGGCGAAACCCGACA
GGACTATAAAGATACCAGGCGTTTCCCCCTGGAAGCTCCCTCGTGCGCTCTCCTGTTCCGACCCTGCCGC
TTACCGGATACCTGTCCGCCTTTCTCCCTTCGGGAAGCGTGGCGCTTTCTCATAGCTCACGCTGTAGGTA
TCTCAGTTCGGTGTAGGTCGTTCGCTCCAAGCTGGGCTGTGTGCACGAACCCCCCGTTCAGCCCGACCGC
TGCGCCTTATCCGGTAACTATCGTCTTGAGTCCAACCCGGTAAGACACGACTTATCGCCACTGGCAGCAG
CCACTGGTAACAGGATTAGCAGAGCGAGGTATGTAGGCGGTGCTACAGAGTTCTTGAAGTGGTGGCCTAA
CTACGGCTACACTAGAAGAACAGTATTTGGTATCTGCGCTCTGCTGAAGCCAGTTACCTTCGGAAAAAGA
GTTGGTAGCTCTTGATCCGGCAAACAAACCACCGCTGGTAGCGGTGGTTTTTTTGTTTGCAAGCAGCAGA
TTACGCGCAGAAAAAAAGGATCTCAAGAAGATCCTTTGATCTTTTCTACGGGGTCTGACGCTCAGTGGAA
CGAAAACTCACGTTAAGGGATTTTGGTCATGAGATTATCAAAAAGGATCTTCACCTAGATCCTTTTAAAT
TAAAAATGAAGTTTTAAATCAATCTAAAGTATATATGAGTAAACTTGGTCTGACAGTTACCAATGCTTAA
TCAGTGAGGCACCTATCTCAGCGATCTGTCTATTTCGTTCATCCATAGTTGCCTGACTCCCCGTCGTGTA
GATAACTACGATACGGGAGGGCTTACCATCTGGCCCCAGTGCTGCAATGATACCGCGAGACCCACGCTCA
CCGGCTCCAGATTTATCAGCAATAAACCAGCCAGCCGGAAGGGCCGAGCGCAGAAGTGGTCCTGCAACTT
TATCCGCCTCCATCCAGTCTATTAATTGTTGCCGGGAAGCTAGAGTAAGTAGTTCGCCAGTTAATAGTTT
GCGCAACGTTGTTGCCATTGCTACAGGCATCGTGGTGTCACGCTCGTCGTTTGGTATGGCTTCATTCAGC
TCCGGTTCCCAACGATCAAGGCGAGTTACATGATCCCCCATGTTGTGCAAAAAAGCGGTTAGCTCCTTCG
GTCCTCCGATCGTTGTCAGAAGTAAGTTGGCCGCAGTGTTATCACTCATGGTTATGGCAGCACTGCATAA
TTCTCTTACTGTCATGCCATCCGTAAGATGCTTTTCTGTGACTGGTGAGTACTCAACCAAGTCATTCTGA
GAATAGTGTATGCGGCGACCGAGTTGCTCTTGCCCGGCGTCAATACGGGATAATACCGCGCCACATAGCA
GAACTTTAAAAGTGCTCATCATTGGAAAACGTTCTTCGGGGCGAAAACTCTCAAGGATCTTACCGCTGTT
GAGATCCAGTTCGATGTAACCCACTCGTGCACCCAACTGATCTTCAGCATCTTTTACTTTCACCAGCGTT
TCTGGGTGAGCAAAAACAGGAAGGCAAAATGCCGCAAAAAAGGGAATAAGGGCGACACGGAAATGTTGAA
TACTCATACTCTTCCTTTTTCAATATTATTGAAGCATTTATCAGGGTTATTGTCTCATG
Features (pLannotate 1.2.2; 21 found; start..end, strand, type, name):
    112..164     -  misc_feature   bom (fragment): basis of mobility region from pBR322
    319..698     +  enhancer       CMV enhancer: human cytomegalovirus immediate early enhancer
    699..898     +  promoter       CMV promoter: human cytomegalovirus (CMV) immediate early promoter
    916..1096    +  LTR            5' LTR (truncated): truncated 5' long terminal repeat (LTR) from HIV-1
   1143..1268    +  misc_feature   HIV-1 Ψ: packaging signal of human immunodeficiency virus type 1
   1252..1590    +  CDS            HIV-1 gag (fragment): gag protein from human immunodeficiency virus 1; gag
   1765..1998    +  misc_feature   RRE: The Rev response element (RRE) of HIV-1 allows for Rev-dependent mRNA export from the nucleus to the cytoplasm.
   2375..2475    +  CDS            Rev (fragment): human immunodeficiency virus 1 (HIV-1) Rev protein; rev; enhances nuclear export of unspliced and incompletely spliced viral mRNAs
   2525..2642    +  misc_feature   cPPT/CTS: central polypurine tract and central termination sequence of HIV-1
   2724..2964    +  promoter       U6 promoter: RNA polymerase III promoter for human U6 snRNA
   2993..3068    +  misc_RNA       gRNA scaffold: guide RNA scaffold for the Streptococcus pyogenes CRISPR/Cas9 system
   3121..3613    +  promoter       PGK promoter: mouse phosphoglycerate kinase 1 promoter
   3643..4673    +  CDS            Cre (fragment): site-specific recombinase Cre is a site-specific recombinase from bacteriophage P1. Recombination occurs at loxP sequences.
   4706..4729    +  misc_feature   MCS (fragment): pBluescript multiple cloning site
   4729..5317    +  misc_feature   WPRE: woodchuck hepatitis virus posttranscriptional regulatory element
   5318..5337    +  misc_feature   MCS (fragment): pBluescript multiple cloning site
   5339..5839    +  CDS            nef (fragment): NEF_HV1LA - Experimental evidence at protein level: Swiss-Prot protein existence level 1. Extracellular Nef protein targets CD4(+) T-lymphocytes for apoptosis by interacting with CXCR4 surface receptors. From Human immunodeficiency virus type 1 group M subtype B (isolate Lai) (HIV-1).
   5846..6026    +  LTR            5' LTR (truncated): truncated 5' long terminal repeat (LTR) from HIV-1
   6088..6676    -  rep_origin     ori: high-copy-number ColE1/pMB1/pBR322/pUC origin of replication
   6847..7707    -  CDS            AmpR: β-lactamase; bla; confers resistance to ampicillin, carbenicillin, and related antibiotics
   7708..53      -  promoter       AmpR promoter (across the origin): bla
