[The description below was written by a language model from this plasmid's Addgene catalogue record and pLannotate feature annotations shown in this document.]
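Description:
Lenti-sgLats1#2/Cre is an HIV-1-derived lentiviral transfer plasmid built on the pLL3.3 backbone that delivers a CRISPR guide RNA and Cre recombinase from a single provirus. In bacteria it is maintained through a high-copy ColE1/pUC-type origin and selected with ampicillin via the β-lactamase gene; the sequenced record is about 7.8 kb. Viral genomic RNA is transcribed in packaging cells from a CMV enhancer/promoter fused to a truncated 5' LTR. The genome carries the usual cis-acting elements: the Ψ packaging signal with adjoining gag sequence, the Rev response element for Rev-dependent nuclear export, the cPPT/CTS that aids nuclear import of the reverse-transcribed genome, and a WPRE that boosts transcript stability and expression. A nef fragment and a second truncated LTR close the viral unit at the 3' end.

The payload consists of two independent expression units. A human U6 RNA polymerase III promoter drives a guide directed against mouse Lats1, fused to the Streptococcus pyogenes Cas9 gRNA scaffold. Downstream, the mouse PGK promoter drives Cre recombinase. The plasmid encodes no Cas9, so editing depends on Cas9 being supplied by the target cell or animal. Cre can act on loxP-flanked alleles in the transduced cell, so recombination of floxed or lox-stop-lox alleles coincides with disruption of Lats1 in the same cells. The associated publication concerns functional analysis of tumor suppressor genes in oncogenic KRAS-driven lung cancer, which fits this design. The "#2" in the name suggests it is one of several Lats1 guides, though the record does not say so. The cloning sites used to insert the guide are not recorded.
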