Addgene plasmid #173600: Lenti-sgLats1#2/Cre
Purpose: Expresses a Lats1-targeting gRNA and Cre-recombinase
Depositing lab: Charles Swanton. Depositing organization: University College London. Publication: A functional taxonomy of tumor suppression in oncogenic KRAS-driven lung cancer. Cai H, Chew SK, Li C, Tsai MK, Andrejka L, Murray CW, Hughes NW, Shuldiner EG, Ashkin EL, Tang R, Hung KL, Chen LC, Lee SYC, Yousefi M, Lin WY, Kunder CA, Cong L, McFarland CD, Petrov DA, Swanton C, Winslow MM. Cancer Discov. 2021 Feb 19. pii: 2159-8290.CD-20-1325. doi: 10.1158/2159-8290.CD-20-1325. PubMed 33608386.
Backbone
  Vector backbone: pLL3.3
  Vector type: Lentiviral, Cre/Lox, CRISPR
Growth in bacteria
  Bacterial resistance: Ampicillin, 100 μg/mL
  Growth temperature: 37°C
  Growth strain: NEB Stable
  Copy number: High Copy
Gene/Insert
  Gene/Insert name: gRNA targeting Lats1
  gRNA/shRNA sequence: GCAGACATCTGCTCTCGACG
  Species: M. musculus (mouse)
  Entrez Gene: Lats1
  Cloning method: Restriction Enzyme; 5′ cloning site unknown (unknown if destroyed); 3′ cloning site unknown (unknown if destroyed)
Terms and licenses: Academic/Nonprofit Terms; Industry Terms: Not Available to Industry
How to cite: Lenti-sgLats1#2/Cre was a gift from Charles Swanton (Addgene plasmid # 173600 ; http://n2t.net/addgene:173600 ; RRID:Addgene_173600)
